LOCUS       Exported 5280 bp ds-DNA circular SYN 12-MAY-2021
DEFINITION  AAV vector; encodes GFP as well as a U6-driven CFTR-targeting gRNA
            (SpyCas9 scaffold).
ACCESSION   .
VERSION     .
KEYWORDS    pAAV-RSV-GFP-U6-CFTR gRNA (SpyCas9 scaffold)
SOURCE      synthetic DNA construct
  ORGANISM  synthetic DNA construct
REFERENCE   1 (bases 1 to 5280)
  AUTHORS   Bubeck F, Hoffmann MD, Harteveld Z, Aschenbrenner S, Bietz A,
            Waldhauer MC, Borner K, Fakhiri J, Schmelas C, Dietz L, Grimm D,
            Correia BE, Eils R, Niopek D
  TITLE     Engineered anti-CRISPR proteins for optogenetic control of
            CRISPR-Cas9.
  JOURNAL   Nat Methods. 2018 Oct 30. pii: 10.1038/s41592-018-0178-9. doi:
            10.1038/s41592-018-0178-9.
  PUBMED    30377362
REFERENCE   2 (bases 1 to 5280)
  AUTHORS   .
  TITLE     Direct Submission
  JOURNAL   Exported May 12, 2021 from SnapGene Server 1.1.58
            http://www.snapgene.com
FEATURES             Location/Qualifiers
     source          1..5280
                     /organism="synthetic DNA construct"
                     /mol_type="other DNA"
     rep_origin      complement(1..456)
                     /direction=LEFT
                     /label=f1 ori
                     /note="f1 bacteriophage origin of replication; arrow
                     indicates direction of (+) strand synthesis"
     primer_bind     complement(138..159)
                     /label=F1ori-F
                     /note="F1 origin, forward primer"
     primer_bind     350..369
                     /label=F1ori-R
                     /note="F1 origin, reverse primer"
     primer_bind     583..605
                     /label=M13/pUC Forward
                     /note="In lacZ gene"
     primer_bind     597..614
                     /label=M13 Forward
                     /note="In lacZ gene. Also called M13-F20 or M13 (-21)
                     Forward"
     primer_bind     598..614
                     /label=M13 fwd
                     /note="common sequencing primer, one of multiple similar
                     variants"
     primer_bind     624..643
                     /label=T7
                     /note="T7 promoter, forward primer"
     promoter        624..642
                     /label=T7 promoter
                     /note="promoter for bacteriophage T7 RNA polymerase"
     repeat_region   699..828
                     /label=AAV2 ITR
     primer_bind     complement(901..920)
                     /label=pRS-marker
                     /note="pRS vectors, use to sequence yeast selectable
                     marker"
     promoter        1197..1458
                     /label=RSV promoter
                     /note="Rous sarcoma virus enhancer/promoter"
     regulatory      1496..1505
                     /regulatory_class="other"
                     /note="vertebrate consensus sequence for strong initiation
                     of translation (Kozak, 1987)"
     CDS             1502..2221
                     /codon_start=1
                     /product="the original enhanced GFP (Yang et al., 1996)"
                     /label=EGFP
                     /note="mammalian codon-optimized"
                     /translation="MVSKGEELFTGVVPILVELDGDVNGHKFSVSGEGEGDATYGKLTL
                     KFICTTGKLPVPWPTLVTTLTYGVQCFSRYPDHMKQHDFFKSAMPEGYVQERTIFFKDD
                     GNYKTRAEVKFEGDTLVNRIELKGIDFKEDGNILGHKLEYNYNSHNVYIMADKQKNGIK
                     VNFKIRHNIEDGSVQLADHYQQNTPIGDGPVLLPDNHYLSTQSALSKDPNEKRDHMVLL
                     EFVTAAGITLGMDELYK"
     CDS             1502..2218
                     /codon_start=1
                     /product="enhanced GFP"
                     /label=EGFP
                     /translation="MVSKGEELFTGVVPILVELDGDVNGHKFSVSGEGEGDATYGKLTL
                     KFICTTGKLPVPWPTLVTTLTYGVQCFSRYPDHMKQHDFFKSAMPEGYVQERTIFFKDD
                     GNYKTRAEVKFEGDTLVNRIELKGIDFKEDGNILGHKLEYNYNSHNVYIMADKQKNGIK
                     VNFKIRHNIEDGSVQLADHYQQNTPIGDGPVLLPDNHYLSTQSALSKDPNEKRDHMVLL
                     EFVTAAGITLGMDELYK"
     primer_bind     complement(1547..1568)
                     /label=EGFP-N
                     /note="EGFP, reverse primer"
     primer_bind     complement(1808..1827)
                     /label=EXFP-R
                     /note="For distinguishing EGFP variants, reverse primer"
     primer_bind     2155..2176
                     /label=EGFP-C
                     /note="EGFP, forward primer"
     promoter        complement(2415..2655)
                     /label=U6 promoter
                     /note="RNA polymerase III promoter for human U6 snRNA"
     primer_bind     complement(2465..2484)
                     /label=LKO.1 5'
                     /note="Human U6 promoter, forward primer"
     primer_bind     complement(2635..2655)
                     /label=hU6-F
                     /note="Human U6 promoter, forward primer"
     primer_bind     complement(3092..3112)
                     /label=T3
                     /note="T3 promoter, forward primer"
     promoter        complement(3092..3110)
                     /label=T3 promoter
                     /note="promoter for bacteriophage T3 RNA polymerase"
     primer_bind     complement(3131..3147)
                     /label=M13 rev
                     /note="common sequencing primer, one of multiple similar
                     variants"
     primer_bind     complement(3131..3147)
                     /label=M13 Reverse
                     /note="In lacZ gene. Also called M13-rev"
     primer_bind     complement(3144..3166)
                     /label=M13/pUC Reverse
                     /note="In lacZ gene"
     protein_bind    3155..3171
                     /label=lac operator
                     /bound_moiety="lac repressor encoded by lacI"
                     /note="The lac repressor binds to the lac operator to
                     inhibit transcription in E. coli. This inhibition can be
                     relieved by adding lactose or
                     isopropyl-beta-D-thiogalactopyranoside (IPTG)."
     promoter        complement(3179..3209)
                     /label=lac promoter
                     /note="promoter for the E. coli lac operon"
     protein_bind    3224..3245
                     /label=CAP binding site
                     /bound_moiety="E. coli catabolite activator protein"
                     /note="CAP binding activates transcription in the presence
                     of cAMP."
     primer_bind     complement(3362..3379)
                     /label=L4440
                     /note="L4440 vector, forward primer"
     rep_origin      complement(3533..4121)
                     /direction=LEFT
                     /label=ori
                     /note="high-copy-number ColE1/pMB1/pBR322/pUC origin of
                     replication"
     primer_bind     complement(3613..3632)
                     /label=pBR322ori-F
                     /note="pBR322 origin, forward primer"
     CDS             complement(4292..5152)
                     /codon_start=1
                     /gene="bla"
                     /product="beta-lactamase"
                     /label=AmpR
                     /note="confers resistance to ampicillin, carbenicillin, and
                     related antibiotics"
                     /translation="MSIQHFRVALIPFFAAFCLPVFAHPETLVKVKDAEDQLGARVGYI
                     ELDLNSGKILESFRPEERFPMMSTFKVLLCGAVLSRIDAGQEQLGRRIHYSQNDLVEYS
                     PVTEKHLTDGMTVRELCSAAITMSDNTAANLLLTTIGGPKELTAFLHNMGDHVTRLDRW
                     EPELNEAIPNDERDTTMPVAMATTLRKLLTGELLTLASRQQLIDWMEADKVAGPLLRSA
                     LPAGWFIADKSGAGERGSRGIIAALGPDGKPSRIVVIYTTGSQATMDERNRQIAEIGAS
                     LIKHW"
     primer_bind     4915..4934
                     /label=Amp-R
                     /note="Ampicillin resistance gene, reverse primer"
     promoter        complement(5153..5257)
                     /gene="bla"
                     /label=AmpR promoter
ORIGIN
        1 aaattgtaag cgttaatatt ttgttaaaat tcgcgttaaa tttttgttaa atcagctcat
       61 tttttaacca ataggccgaa atcggcaaaa tcccttataa atcaaaagaa tagaccgaga
      121 tagggttgag tgttgttcca gtttggaaca agagtccact attaaagaac gtggactcca
      181 acgtcaaagg nnnnnnnnnn nnnnnnnnnn nnnnnnnnnn nnnnnnnnnn nnnnnnnnnt
      241 nnnnnnnnnn nnnnnnnnnn nnnnnnnnnn nnnnnnnnnn nnnnnnnnnn nnnnnnnnnn
      301 nnnnnnnnnn nnnnnnnnnn nnnnnnnnnn ngnnnnnnnn nnnnnnnnnn nnnnnnnnnn
      361 nnnnnnnnnn nnnnnnnnnn nnnnnnnnnn nnnnnnnnnn nnnnnnnnnn nnnnnnnnnn
      421 nnnnnnnnnn nnnnnnnnnn nnnnnnnnnn nnnnnncagg tggcacwttc aggctgcgca
      481 actgttggga agggcgatcg gtgcgggcct cttcgctatt acgccagctg gcgaaagggg
      541 gatgtgctgc aaggcgatta agttgggtaa cgccagggtt ttcccagtca cgacgttgta
      601 aaacgacggc cagtgagcgc gcgtaatacg actcactata gggcgaattg gagctctcta
      661 gaatgcaggg gggggggggg ggggkgncca ctccctctct gcgcgctcgc tcgctcactg
      721 aggccgcccg ggcaaagccc gggcgtcggg cgacctttgg tcgcccggcc tcagtgagcg
      781 agcgagcgcg cagagaggga gtggccaact ccatcactag gggttcctca gatctgatat
      841 cgtcgaccaa ttctcatgtt tgacagctta tcatcgcaga tccgtatggt gcactctcag
      901 tacaatctgc tctgatgccg catagttaag ccagtatctg ctccctgctt gtgtgttgga
      961 ggtcgctgag tagtgcgcga gcaaaattta agctacaaca aggcaaggct tgaccgacaa
     1021 ttgcatgaag aatctgctta gggttaggcg ttttgcgctg cttcgcgatg tacgggccag
     1081 atatacgcgt atctgagggg actagggtgt gtttaggcga aaagcggggc ttcggttgta
     1141 cgcggttagg agtcccctca ggatatagta gtttcgcttt tgcataggga gggggaaatg
     1201 tagtcttatg caatactctt gtagtcttgc aacatggtaa cgatgagtta gcaacatgcc
     1261 ttacaaggag agaaaaagca ccgtgcatgc cgattggtgg aagtaaggtg gtacgatcgt
     1321 gccttattag gaaggcaaca gacgggtctg acatggattg gacgaaccac tgaattccgc
     1381 attgcagaga tattgtattt aagtgcctag ctcgatacaa taaacgccat ttgaccattc
     1441 accacattgg tgtgcacctc caagctgggt accgcgggcc cgggatccac cggtcgccac
     1501 catggtgagc aagggcgagg agctgttcac cggggtggtg cccatcctgg tcgagctgga
     1561 cggcgacgta aacggccaca agttcagcgt gtccggcgag ggcgagggcg atgccaccta
     1621 cggcaagctg accctgaagt tcatctgcac caccggcaag ctgcccgtgc cctggcccac
     1681 cctcgtgacc accctgacct acggcgtgca gtgcttcagc cgctaccccg accacatgaa
     1741 gcagcacgac ttcttcaagt ccgccatgcc cgaaggctac gtccaggagc gcaccatctt
     1801 cttcaaggac gacggcaact acaagacccg cgccgaggtg aagttcgagg gcgacaccct
     1861 ggtgaaccgc atcgagctga agggcatcga cttcaaggag gacggcaaca tcctggggca
     1921 caagctggag tacaactaca acagccacaa cgtctatatc atggccgaca agcagaagaa
     1981 cggcatcaag gtgaacttca agatccgcca caacatcgag gacggcagcg tgcagctcgc
     2041 cgaccactac cagcagaaca cccccatcgg cgacggcccc gtgctgctgc ccgacaacca
     2101 ctacctgagc acccagtccg ccctgagcaa agaccccaac gagaagcgcg atcacatggt
     2161 cctgctggag ttcgtgaccg ccgccgggat cactctcggc atggacgagc tgtacaagta
     2221 aaggctagca ataaaggatc gtttattttc attggaagcg tgtgttggtt ttttgatcac
     2281 tcgaggcggc cgcaaaaaaa gcaccgactc ggtgccactt tttcaagttg ataacggact
     2341 agccttattt aaacttgcta tgctgtttcc agcatagctc ttaaacggat tatgcctggc
     2401 accattggtg tttcgtcctt tccacaagat atataaagcc aagaaatcga aatactttca
     2461 agttacggta agcatatgat agtccatttt aaaacataat tttaaaactg caaactaccc
     2521 aagaaattat tactttctac gtcacgtatt ttgtactaat atctttgtgt ttacagtcaa
     2581 attaattcta attatctctc taacagcctt gtatcgtata tgcaaatatg aaggaatcat
     2641 gggaaatagg ccctcttcct gcccgacctt ggcgcgcgct cggcgcgcgg tcacgctccg
     2701 tcacgtggtg cgttttgcct gcgcgtcttt ccactggggc cggggcggcg cggagggttc
     2761 agacgcgggc tcttactcaa acgctgatcc ccgaaactac cgagcagtgt ctgcgcgacg
     2821 cgaaagcatt tttggagcga ggggccatgg tgcccatggg attcccacgg gtgttggact
     2881 cgggcgcgcc gatatcagat ctgggaaacc agatgatgga ggtacccact ccctctatgc
     2941 gcgctcgctc actcactcgg ccctggagac caaaggtctc cagsctggag accaaaggtc
     3001 tccagggccg agtgagtgag cgagcgcgca tagagggagt gggtaggacg cgtcctgcag
     3061 gatgcatact agtggtaccc agcttttgtt ccctttagtg agggttaatt gcgcgcttgg
     3121 cgtaatcatg gtcatagctg tttcctgtgt gaaattgtta tccgctcaca attccacaca
     3181 acatacgagc cggaagcata aagtgtaaag cctggggtgc ctaatgagtg agctaactca
     3241 cattaattgc gttgcgctca ctgcccgctt tccagtcggg aaacctgtcg tgccagctgc
     3301 attaatgaat cggccaacgc gcggggagag gcggtttgcg tattgggcgc tcttccgctt
     3361 cctcgctcac tgactcgctg cgctcggtcg ttcggctgcg gcgagcggta tcagctcact
     3421 caaaggcggt aatacggtta tccacagaat caggggataa cgcaggaaag aacatgtgag
     3481 caaaaggcca gcaaaaggcc aggaaccgta aaaaggccgc gttgctggcg tttttccata
     3541 ggctccgccc ccctgacgag catcacaaaa atcgacgctc aagtcagagg tggcgaaacc
     3601 cgacaggact ataaagatac caggcgtttc cccctggaag ctccctcgtg cgctctcctg
     3661 ttccgaccct gccgcttacc ggatacctgt ccgcctttct cccttcggga agcgtggcgc
     3721 tttctcatag ctcacgctgt aggtatctca gttcggtgta ggtcgttcgc tccaagctgg
     3781 gctgtgtgca cgaacccccc gttcagcccg accgctgcgc cttatccggt aactatcgtc
     3841 ttgagtccaa cccggtaaga cacgacttat cgccactggc agcagccact ggtaacagga
     3901 ttagcagagc gaggtatgta ggcggtgcta cagagttctt gaagtggtgg cctaactacg
     3961 gctacactag aagaacagta tttggtatct gcgctctgct gaagccagtt accttcggaa
     4021 aaagagttgg tagctcttga tccggcaaac aaaccaccgc tggtagcggt ggtttttttg
     4081 tttgcaagca gcagattacg cgcagaaaaa aaggatctca agaagatcct ttgatctttt
     4141 ctacggggtc tgacgctcag tggaacgaaa actcacgtta agggattttg gtcatgagat
     4201 tatcaaaaag gatcttcacc tagatccttt taaattaaaa atgaagtttt aaatcaatct
     4261 aaagtatata tgagtaaact tggtctgaca gttaccaatg cttaatcagt gaggcaccta
     4321 tctcagcgat ctgtctattt cgttcatcca tagttgcctg actccccgtc gtgtagataa
     4381 ctacgatacg ggagggctta ccatctggcc ccagtgctgc aatgataccg cgagacccac
     4441 gctcaccggc tccagattta tcagcaataa accagccagc cggaagggcc gagcgcagaa
     4501 gtggtcctgc aactttatcc gcctccatcc agtctattaa ttgttgccgg gaagctagag
     4561 taagtagttc gccagttaat agtttgcgca acgttgttgc cattgctaca ggcatcgtgg
     4621 tgtcacgctc gtcgtttggt atggcttcat tcagctccgg ttcccaacga tcaaggcgag
     4681 ttacatgatc ccccatgttg tgcaaaaaag cggttagctc cttcggtcct ccgatcgttg
     4741 tcagaagtaa gttggccgca gtgttatcac tcatggttat ggcagcactg cataattctc
     4801 ttactgtcat gccatccgta agatgctttt ctgtgactgg tgagtactca accaagtcat
     4861 tctgagaata gtgtatgcgg cgaccgagtt gctcttgccc ggcgtcaata cgggataata
     4921 ccgcgccaca tagcagaact ttaaaagtgc tcatcattgg aaaacgttct tcggggcgaa
     4981 aactctcaag gatcttaccg ctgttgagat ccagttcgat gtaacccact cgtgcaccca
     5041 actgatcttc agcatctttt actttcacca gcgtttctgg gtgagcaaaa acaggaaggc
     5101 aaaatgccgc aaaaaaggga ataagggcga cacggaaatg ttgaatactc atactcttcc
     5161 tttttcaata ttattgaagc atttatcagg gttattgtct catgagcgga tacatatttg
     5221 aatgtattta gaaaaataaa caaatagggg ttccgcgcac atttccccga aaagtgccac
//
