>Addgene plasmid #113042 | pAAV-RSV-GFP-U6-CFTR gRNA (SpyCas9 scaffold) | depositor full sequence | sequence record 218003 | pAAV-RSV-GFP-U6-CFTR gRNA (SpyCas9 scaffold)   sequence 5285 bps
CTAAATTGTAAGCGTTAATATTTTGTTAAAATTCGCGTTAAATTTTTGTTAAATCAGCTCATTTTTTAAC
CAATAGGCCGAAATCGGCAAAATCCCTTATAAATCAAAAGAATAGACCGAGATAGGGTTGAGTGTTGTTC
CAGTTTGGAACAAGAGTCCACTATTAAAGAACGTGGACTCCAACGTCAAAGG
[49 nt withheld, positions 193-241]
T
[91 nt withheld, positions 243-333]
G
[124 nt withheld, positions 335-458]
CCCATTCGCCATTCAGGCTGCGCAACTGTTGGGAAGGGCGATCGGTGCGGGCCTCTTCGCTATTACGCCA
GCTGGCGAAAGGGGGATGTGCTGCAAGGCGATTAAGTTGGGTAACGCCAGGGTTTTCCCAGTCACGACGT
TGTAAAACGACGGCCAGTGAGCGCGCGTAATACGACTCACTATAGGGCGAATTGGAGCTCTCTAGAATGC
AGGGGGGGGGGGGGGGGGGGGCCACTCCCTCTCTGCGCGCTCGCTCGCTCACTGAGGCCGGGCGACCAAA
GGTCGCCCGACGCCCGGGCTTTGCCCGGGCGGCCTCAGTGAGCGAGCGAGCGCGCAGAGAGGGAGTGGCC
AACTCCATCACTAGGGGTTCCTAGATCTGATATCGTCGACCAATTCTCATGTTTGACAGCTTATCATCGC
AGATCCGTATGGTGCACTCTCAGTACAATCTGCTCTGATGCCGCATAGTTAAGCCAGTATCTGCTCCCTG
CTTGTGTGTTGGAGGTCGCTGAGTAGTGCGCGAGCAAAATTTAAGCTACAACAAGGCAAGGCTTGACCGA
CAATTGCATGAAGAATCTGCTTAGGGTTAGGCGTTTTGCGCTGCTTCGCGATGTACGGGCCAGATATACG
CGTATCTGAGGGGACTAGGGTGTGTTTAGGCGAAAAGCGGGGCTTCGGTTGTACGCGGTTAGGAGTCCCC
TCAGGATATAGTAGTTTCGCTTTTGCATAGGGAGGGGGAAATGTAGTCTTATGCAAATACTCTTGGTAGT
CTTGCAACATGGTAAGGATGAGTTAGCAACATGCCTTACAAGGAGAGAAAAAGCACCGTGCATGCCGATT
GGTGGAAGTAAGGTGGTACGATCGTGCCTTATTAGGAAGGCAACAGACGGGTCTGACATGGATTGGACGA
ACCACTGAATTCCGCATTGCAGAGATATTGTATTTAAGTGCCTAGCTCGATACAATAAACGCCATTTGAC
CATTCACCACATTGGTGTGCACCTCCAAGCTGGGTACCGCGGGCCCGGGATCCACCGGTCGCCACCATGG
TGAGCAAGGGCGAGGAGCTGTTCACCGGGGTGGTGCCCATCCTGGTCGAGCTGGACGGCGACGTAAACGG
CCACAAGTTCAGCGTGTCCGGCGAGGGCGAGGGCGATGCCACCTACGGCAAGCTGACCCTGAAGTTCATC
TGCACCACCGGCAAGCTGCCCGTGCCCTGGCCCACCCTCGTGACCACCCTGACCTACGGCGTGCAGTGCT
TCAGCCGCTACCCCGACCACATGAAGCAGCACGACTTCTTCAAGTCCGCCATGCCCGAAGGCTACGTCCA
GGAGCGCACCATCTTCTTCAAGGACGACGGCAACTACAAGACCCGCGCCGAGGTGAAGTTCGAGGGCGAC
ACCCTGGTGAACCGCATCGAGCTGAAGGGCATCGACTTCAAGGAGGACGGCAACATCCTGGGGCACAAGC
TGGAGTACAACTACAACAGCCACAACGTCTATATCATGGCCGACAAGCAGAAGAACGGCATCAAGGTGAA
CTTCAAGATCCGCCACAACATCGAGGACGGCAGCGTGCAGCTCGCCGACCACTACCAGCAGAACACCCCC
ATCGGCGACGGCCCCGTGTTGCTGCCCGACAACCACTACCTGAGCACCCAGTCCGCCCTGAGCAAAGACC
CCAACGAGAAGCGCGATCACATGGTCCTGCTGGAGTTCGTGACCGCCGCCGGGATCACTCTCGGCATGGA
CGAGCTGTACAAGTAAAGGCTAGCAATAAAGGATCGTTTATTTTCATTGGAAGCGTGTGTTGGTTTTTTG
ATCACTCGAGGCGGCCGCAAAAAAAGCACCGACTCGGTGCCACTTTTTCAAGTTGATAACGGACTAGCCT
TATTTAAACTTGCTATGCTGTTTCCAGCATAGCTCTTAAACGGATTATGCCTGGCACCATTCGGTGTTTC
GTCCTTTCCACAAGATATATAAAGCCAAGAAATCGAAATACTTTCAAGTTACGGTAAGCATATGATAGTC
CATTTTAAAACATAATTTTAAAACTGCAAACTACCCAAGAAATTATTACTTTCTACGTCACGTATTTTGT
ACTAATATCTTTGTGTTTACAGTCAAATTAATTCTAATTATCTCTCTAACAGCCTTGTATCGTATATGCA
AATATGAAGGAATCATGGGAAATAGGCCCTCTTCCTGCCCGACCTTGGCGCGCGCTCGGCGCGCGGTCAC
GCTCCGTCACGTGGTGCGTTTTGCCTGCGCGTCTTTCCACTGGGGCCGGGGCGGCGCGGAGGGTTCAGAC
GCGGGCTCTTACTCAAACGCTGATCCCCGAAACTACCGAGCAGTGTCTGCGCGACGCGAAAGCATTTTTG
GAGCGAGGGGCCATGGTGCCCATGGGATTCCCACGGGTGTTGGACTCGGGCGCGCCGATATCAGATCTGG
CAAACCTAGATGATGGAGGTACCCACTCCCTCTATGCGCGCTCGCTCACTCACTCGGCCCTGCCGGCCAG
AGGCCGGCAGTCTGGAGACCTTTGGTCTCCAGGGCCGAGTGAGTGAGCGAGCGCGCATAGAGGGAGTGGG
TAGGACGCGTCCTGCAGGATGCATACTAGTGGTACCCAGCTTTTGTTCCCTTTAGTGAGGGTTAATTGCG
CGCTTGGCGTAATCATGGTCATAGCTGTTTCCTGTGTGAAATTGTTATCCGCTCACAATTCCACACAACA
TACGAGCCGGAAGCATAAAGTGTAAAGCCTGGGGTGCCTAATGAGTGAGCTAACTCACATTAATTGCGTT
GCGCTCACTGCCCGCTTTCCAGTCGGGAAACCTGTCGTGCCAGCTGCATTAATGAATCGGCCAACGCGCG
GGGAGAGGCGGTTTGCGTATTGGGCGCTCTTCCGCTTCCTCGCTCACTGACTCGCTGCGCTCGGTCGTTC
GGCTGCGGCGAGCGGTATCAGCTCACTCAAAGGCGGTAATACGGTTATCCACAGAATCAGGGGATAACGC
AGGAAAGAACATGTGAGCAAAAGGCCAGCAAAAGGCCAGGAACCGTAAAAAGGCCGCGTTGCTGGCGTTT
TTCCATAGGCTCCGCCCCCCTGACGAGCATCACAAAAATCGACGCTCAAGTCAGAGGTGGCGAAACCCGA
CAGGACTATAAAGATACCAGGCGTTTCCCCCTGGAAGCTCCCTCGTGCGCTCTCCTGTTCCGACCCTGCC
GCTTACCGGATACCTGTCCGCCTTTCTCCCTTCGGGAAGCGTGGCGCTTTCTCATAGCTCACGCTGTAGG
TATCTCAGTTCGGTGTAGGTCGTTCGCTCCAAGCTGGGCTGTGTGCACGAACCCCCCGTTCAGCCCGACC
GCTGCGCCTTATCCGGTAACTATCGTCTTGAGTCCAACCCGGTAAGACACGACTTATCGCCACTGGCAGC
AGCCACTGGTAACAGGATTAGCAGAGCGAGGTATGTAGGCGGTGCTACAGAGTTCTTGAAGTGGTGGCCT
AACTACGGCTACACTAGAAGGACAGTATTTGGTATCTGCGCTCTGCTGAAGCCAGTTACCTTCGGAAAAA
GAGTTGGTAGCTCTTGATCCGGCAAACAAACCACCGCTGGTAGCGGTGGTTTTTTTGTTTGCAAGCAGCA
GATTACGCGCAGAAAAAAAGGATCTCAAGAAGATCCTTTGATCTTTTCTACGGGGTCTGACGCTCAGTGG
AACGAAAACTCACGTTAAGGGATTTTGGTCATGAGATTATCAAAAAGGATCTTCACCTAGATCCTTTTAA
ATTAAAAATGAAGTTTTAAATCAATCTAAAGTATATATGAGTAAACTTGGTCTGACAGTTACCAATGCTT
AATCAGTGAGGCACCTATCTCAGCGATCTGTCTATTTCGTTCATCCATAGTTGCCTGACTCCCCGTCGTG
TAGATAACTACGATACGGGAGGGCTTACCATCTGGCCCCAGTGCTGCAATGATACCGCGAGACCCACGCT
CACCGGCTCCAGATTTATCAGCAATAAACCAGCCAGCCGGAAGGGCCGAGCGCAGAAGTGGTCCTGCAAC
TTTATCCGCCTCCATCCAGTCTATTAATTGTTGCCGGGAAGCTAGAGTAAGTAGTTCGCCAGTTAATAGT
TTGCGCAACGTTGTTGCCATTGCTACAGGCATCGTGGTGTCACGCTCGTCGTTTGGTATGGCTTCATTCA
GCTCCGGTTCCCAACGATCAAGGCGAGTTACATGATCCCCCATGTTGTGCAAAAAAGCGGTTAGCTCCTT
CGGTCCTCCGATCGTTGTCAGAAGTAAGTTGGCCGCAGTGTTATCACTCATGGTTATGGCAGCACTGCAT
AATTCTCTTACTGTCATGCCATCCGTAAGATGCTTTTCTGTGACTGGTGAGTACTCAACCAAGTCATTCT
GAGAATAGTGTATGCGGCGACCGAGTTGCTCTTGCCCGGCGTCAATACGGGATAATACCGCGCCACATAG
CAGAACTTTAAAAGTGCTCATCATTGGAAAACGTTCTTCGGGGCGAAAACTCTCAAGGATCTTACCGCTG
TTGAGATCCAGTTCGATGTAACCCACTCGTGCACCCAACTGATCTTCAGCATCTTTTACTTTCACCAGCG
TTTCTGGGTGAGCAAAAACAGGAAGGCAAAATGCCGCAAAAAAGGGAATAAGGGCGACACGGAAATGTTG
AATACTCATACTCTTCCTTTTTCAATATTATTGAAGCATTTATCAGGGTTATTGTCTCATGAGCGGATAC
ATATTTGAATGTATTTAGAAAAATAAACAAATAGGGGTTCCGCGCACATTTCCCCGAAAAGTGCCAC
Features (pLannotate 1.2.2; 21 found; start..end, strand, type, name):
     30..458     -  rep_origin     f1 ori (sequence partly withheld): f1 bacteriophage origin of replication; arrow indicates direction of (+) strand synthesis
    463..618     -  CDS            lacZα (fragment): LacZα fragment of β-galactosidase; lacZ fragment
    626..644     +  promoter       T7 promoter: promoter for bacteriophage T7 RNA polymerase
    670..690     +  promoter       chicken β-actin promoter (fragment): contains a 21-bp deletion relative to the standard chicken β-actin promoter
    688..795     +  repeat_region  AAV2 ITR (fragment): inverted terminal repeat of adeno-associated virus serotype 2 inverted
    861..877     +  promoter       tet promoter (fragment): E. coli promoter for tetracycline efflux protein gene
    886..938     -  misc_feature   bom (fragment): basis of mobility region from pBR322
   1069..1162    +  ncRNA          Retro dr1: Accession: RF00214 - Retrovirus direct repeat 1 (dr1)
   1198..1461    +  promoter       RSV promoter: Rous sarcoma virus enhancer/promoter
   1471..1497    +  misc_feature   MCS (fragment): multiple cloning site
   1505..2221    +  CDS            EGFP: EGFP is a basic (constitutively fluorescent) green fluorescent protein published in 1996, derived from Aequorea victoria. It is reported to be a rapidly-maturing weak dimer with moderate acid sensitivity.
   2304..2371    -  misc_RNA       tracrRNA (fragment): trans-activating CRISPR RNA for the Streptococcus pyogenes CRISPR/Cas9 system
   2419..2659    -  promoter       U6 promoter: RNA polymerase III promoter for human U6 snRNA
   3097..3115    -  promoter       T3 promoter: promoter for bacteriophage T3 RNA polymerase
   3160..3176    -  protein_bind   lac operator: The lac repressor binds to the lac operator to inhibit transcription in E. coli. This inhibition can be relieved by adding lactose or isopropyl-β-D-thiogalactopyranoside (IPTG). lac repressor encoded by lacI
   3184..3214    -  promoter       lac promoter: promoter for the E. coli lac operon
   3229..3250    -  protein_bind   CAP binding site: CAP binding activates transcription in the presence of cAMP. E. coli catabolite activator protein
   3263..3355    -  CDS            lacI (fragment): lac repressor; lacI; The lac repressor binds to the lac operator to inhibit transcription in E. coli. This inhibition can be relieved by adding lactose or isopropyl-β-D-thiogalactopyranoside (IPTG).
   3538..4126    -  rep_origin     ori: high-copy-number ColE1/pMB1/pBR322/pUC origin of replication
   4297..5157    -  CDS            AmpR: β-lactamase; bla; confers resistance to ampicillin, carbenicillin, and related antibiotics
   5158..5262    -  promoter       AmpR promoter: bla
