[The description below was written by a language model from this plasmid's Addgene catalogue record, the feature table of its GenBank file and pLannotate feature annotations shown in this document.]
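Description:
pAAV-RSV-GFP-U6-CFTR gRNA (SpyCas9 scaffold) is a roughly 5.3 kb AAV transfer plasmid built on a self-complementary AAV (scAAV) backbone, intended for mammalian expression and CRISPR work. In bacteria it replicates from a high-copy ColE1/pUC-type origin and is selected with ampicillin through the bla gene. The backbone also retains an f1 phage origin, lacZα/lac promoter remnants, and flanking T7 and T3 promoters, which suggests a phagemid-type cloning vector.

The payload consists of two divergently oriented expression units. On the forward strand, the Rous sarcoma virus enhancer/promoter drives EGFP preceded by a Kozak consensus; the record describes this reporter as a transfection marker. No polyadenylation signal is annotated downstream of EGFP. On the opposite strand, the human U6 RNA polymerase III promoter transcribes a single guide RNA made up of a CFTR-targeting spacer fused to the Streptococcus pyogenes Cas9 scaffold, which appears in one annotation as a tracrRNA fragment. The plasmid carries no Cas9, so the nuclease must be supplied separately.

Only one AAV2 inverted terminal repeat is annotated, upstream of the RSV promoter, and in one table only as a fragment. The second ITR expected on the far side of the U6 cassette is not called in either feature table. This fits the depositor's note that repository sequencing found numerous ITR discrepancies, although the plasmid is expected to work as published. The two sequence records also differ by a few bases in length. The associated publication concerns engineered anti-CRISPR proteins for optogenetic control of Cas9, so the construct likely served there as a guide RNA and reporter component targeting the CFTR locus, delivered by transfection or as packaged AAV.
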