Addgene plasmid #113042: pAAV-RSV-GFP-U6-CFTR gRNA (SpyCas9 scaffold)
Purpose: AAV vector; encodes GFP as well as a U6-driven CFTR-targeting gRNA (SpyCas9 scaffold)
Depositing lab: Dominik Niopek. Depositing organization: Universitaet Heidelberg. Publication: Engineered anti-CRISPR proteins for optogenetic control of CRISPR-Cas9. Bubeck F, Hoffmann MD, Harteveld Z, Aschenbrenner S, Bietz A, Waldhauer MC, Borner K, Fakhiri J, Schmelas C, Dietz L, Grimm D, Correia BE, Eils R, Niopek D. Nat Methods. 2018 Oct 30. pii: 10.1038/s41592-018-0178-9. doi: 10.1038/s41592-018-0178-9. PubMed 30377362.
Backbone
  Vector backbone: scAAV vector
  Total vector size (bp): 5285
  Vector type: Mammalian Expression, AAV, CRISPR, Synthetic Biology
Growth in bacteria
  Bacterial resistance: Ampicillin, 100 μg/mL
  Growth temperature: 37°C
  Growth strain: NEB Stable
  Copy number: High Copy
Gene/Insert
  Gene/Insert name: CFTR gRNA (SpCas9 scaffold), co-expressed GFP (transfection marker)
Terms and licenses: Academic/Nonprofit Terms; Industry Terms: Not Available to Industry
Depositor comments: Addgene Next-Generation Sequence analysis identified numerous sequence discrepancies in ITR sequences. Plasmid is expected to function as described in the associated publication: PMID: 30377362
How to cite: pAAV-RSV-GFP-U6-CFTR gRNA (SpyCas9 scaffold) was a gift from Dominik Niopek (Addgene plasmid # 113042 ; http://n2t.net/addgene:113042 ; RRID:Addgene_113042)
